>Addgene plasmid #88703 | pDONR223-ZNF420 | depositor partial sequence | sequence record 172307 | insert
ATGGCTCGGAAATTAGTGATGTTCAGGGATGTTGCCATTGACTTCTCTCAGGAAGAGTGGGAATGCCTGG
ACTCTGCTCAGAGAGATTTGTATAGAGATGTGATGTTGGAGAACTATAGCAACTTGGTATCACTAGACTT
GCCTTCAAGGTGTGCAAGTAAGGACTTATCTCCAGAAAAGAACACTTATGAAACAGAATTATCCCAATGG
GAAATGAGTGACAGACTTGAAAACTGTGATCTTGAAGAGTCCAATTCCAGGGATTATTTGGAAGCCAAAG
GCAAGATGGAGAAGCAACAAGAAAATCAGAAGGAATATTTCAGGCAAGGGATGATCATATATGACAAAAT
GTCCATTTTCAACCAGCATACTTACTTATCTCAACATTCAAGATGTCATTCTACTGAGAAACCCTATAAA
TGTAAGGAATGTGGGAAAGCCTTCAGACGAGCCTCACACCTAACACAACATCAAAGTATTCATACTGGTG
AAAAACCCTATGAATGTAAGCAATGCGGGAAGGCCTTTAGTCGTGATTCACAACTCAGTCTTCATCAGAG
ACTTCATACTGGTGAGAAACCCTATGCATGTAAGGAATGTGGGAAGGCCTTTACTCAAAGCTCACAACTT
ATTTTACATCATAGAATTCATACTGGTGAAAAACCATATAAATGTGAAGAATGTGGGAAAGCCTTTATTC
GTAGCTCACAACTTACCCGACATCAAAAAGTTCATACTGGTGAGAAACCTTATGAATGTAAAGAATGTGG
GAAGGCCTTTACTCAGAATTCACAACTTACACTACACCAGAGACTTCATACTGGTGAAAAGCTCTATGAA
TGTAAAGAATGTAGGAAGGTCTTTACTCAGCTCTCACAACTTATTCTGCATAAGAGAATTCATACCGGTG
AGAAACCCTATGAATGTAAGGAATGTGGAAAAGCTTTTATTTGTGGCTCACAGCTTTCTCAACATCAGAA
AATTCATAATGGGGAAAAACCATATGAATGTAAGGAATGTGGAAGGGCCTTTATTCGGGGCTCACTACTG
ATGCAACATCAGAGGATTCATACTGGTGAAAAACCCTATAAATGTGAAGAATGTGGGAAGGCCTTTATCC
GTGGCTCACAACTTACTCAACACCAGAGAATTCACACCAATGAAAAGCCCTATGAATGTAAGGAATGTGG
AAAGATGTTTAGTCATGGCTCACAACTTACTCAACATCAGAGAATACACACTGGTGAGAAACCCTATCAA
TGTAAGGAATGTGGAAAAGCGTTTAATCGTGGCTCACTCCTTACACGACACCAGAGGATTCATACTGGTG
AGAAACCCTATGAATGTAAAGAATGTGGAAAAACCTTTAGTCGTGGCTCAGAACTTACTCAACATGAGCG
AATTCACACAGGTGAGAAACCCTATGAATGTAAGGAATGTGGGAAATCTTTTATTCGTGGTTCCCAGCTT
ACTCAACATCAGAGAATCCATACTGGTGAGAAACCTTATGAATGTAAAGAATGTAGAATGGCCTTTACTC
AGAGTTCACATCTTTCCCAACATCAAAGACTTCACACTGGTGAGAAACCCTATGTGTGTAATGAATGTGG
AAAGGCCTTTGCGCGTGGCTTACTACTTATACAACATCAGAGAATTCATACTGGTGAGAAACCATATCAA
TGTAAGGAATGTGGGAAAGCCTTTATTCGTGGTTCACAGTTGACTCAACATCAGCGAATTCACACTGGAG
AAAAACCCTATGAATGCAAGGAGTGTGGCAAGGCCTTTAGTCATGGCTCTCAGCTTACTCTACATCAGAG
AATCCATACTGGTGAGAAGCCCTATGAATGCAGAGAATGTAGAAAGGCCTTTACTCAGAGTTCACATCTT
TCTCGGCATCAGAGAATTCATACTGGTGAGAAACCATATCAATGTAAGGAATGTGGGAAGGCCTTTACTC
GTGGTTCACAGCTAACTCAACATCAGAGAATTCATATCAGTGAGAAATCTTTTGAATATAAGGAATGTGG
GATTGACTTTAGTCATGGCTCACAAGTTTACATGTGA
