[The description below was written by a language model from this plasmid's Addgene catalogue record.]
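Description:
pDONR223-ZNF420 is a Gateway donor-backbone clone carrying the human ZNF420 open reading frame (also known as APAK), a zinc finger transcription factor. It is built on the Invitrogen pDONR223 backbone, recorded as about 3 kb without insert, and holds an insert of 2067 bp introduced by Gateway cloning. The plasmid is maintained in E. coli as a high-copy vector under spectinomycin selection. The record provides no feature table, so the origin of replication and the exact recombination sites flanking the ORF are not listed. As a general matter, an ORF recombined into a pDONR vector is flanked by attL sites and behaves as an entry clone. M13 forward and reverse primer sites on either side of the insert are noted for sequence verification.

No promoter driving ZNF420 is recorded, consistent with a vector of this type, which serves as a storage and shuttle form rather than an expression construct. The notable modification is that the last nucleotide of the stop codon has been removed. After an LR recombination into a destination vector, translation can therefore read through the downstream recombination site into a C-terminal tag or fusion partner supplied by that vector. The promoter, host range and any tags are thus determined by the chosen destination vector.

The clone belongs to the Human TFome Collection, specifically the subset derived from the ORFeome resource, a comprehensive library of human transcription factors assembled for cell fate engineering. Its typical use is as a source of ZNF420 for transfer into expression vectors for overexpression or screening studies.
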