Addgene plasmid #88703: pDONR223-ZNF420
Purpose: Donor Vector containing ZNF420 transcription factor, part of the Human TFome Collection
Depositing lab: Marc Vidal. Depositing organization: Dana-Farber Cancer Institute. Publication: A comprehensive library of human transcription factors for cell fate engineering. Ng AHM, Khoshakhlagh P, Rojo Arias JE, Pasquini G, Wang K, Swiersy A, Shipman SL, Appleton E, Kiaee K, Kohman RE, Vernet A, Dysart M, Leeper K, Saylor W, Huang JY, Graveline A, Taipale J, Hill DE, Vidal M, Melero-Martin JM, Busskamp V, Church GM. Nat Biotechnol. 2021 Apr;39(4):510-519. doi: 10.1038/s41587-020-0742-6. Epub 2020 Nov 30. PubMed 33257861.
Backbone
  Vector backbone: pDONR223
  Backbone manufacturer: Invitrogen
  Backbone size w/o insert (bp): 3000
  Vector type: Gateway Donor Vector
Growth in bacteria
  Bacterial resistance: Spectinomycin, 50 μg/mL
  Growth temperature: 37°C
  Growth strain: DH5alpha
  Copy number: High Copy
Gene/Insert
  Gene/Insert name: ZNF420
  Species: H. sapiens (human)
  Insert size (bp): 2067
  Mutation: Last nucleotide of stop codon removed to allow for Gateway C-terminal fusions
  Entrez Gene: ZNF420 (a.k.a. APAK)
  Cloning method: Gateway Cloning
  Sequencing primers: 5′ M13F(-21); 3′ M13R
Terms and licenses: Academic/Nonprofit Terms; Industry Terms: Not Available to Industry
Depositor comments: Represents the ORFeome subset of the TFome
How to cite: pDONR223-ZNF420 was a gift from Marc Vidal (Addgene plasmid # 88703 ; http://n2t.net/addgene:88703 ; RRID:Addgene_88703)
